>Addgene plasmid #46350 | pTK52_GFP-NuMA-C-3A | depositor full sequence | sequence record 65827 | pTK52_GFP-NuMA-C-3A sequence 7266 bps
CTGCAGCCTGAATATGGGCCAAACAGGATATCTGTGGTAAGCAGTTCCTGCCCCGGCTCAGGGCCAAGAA
CAGATGGAACAGCTGAATATGGGCCAAACAGGATATCTGTGGTAAGCAGTTCCTGCCCCGGCTCAGGGCC
AAGAACAGATGGTCCCCAGATGCGGTCCAGCCCTCAGCAGTTTCTAGAGAACCATCAGATGTTTCCAGGG
TGCCCCAAGGACCTGAAATGACCCTGTGCCTTATTTGAACTAACCAATCAGTTCGCTTCTCGCTTCTGTT
CGCGCGCTTCTGCTCCCCGAGCTCAATAAAAGAGCCCACAACCCCTCACTCGGGGCGCCAGTCCTCCGAT
TGACTGAGTCGCCCGGGTACCCGTGTATCCAATAAACCCTCTTGCAGTTGCATCCGACTTGTGGTCTCGC
TGTTCCTTGGGAGGGTCTCCTCTGAGTGATTGACTACCCGTCAGCGGGGGTCTTTCATTTGGGGGCTCGT
CCGGGATCGGGAGACCCCTGCCCAGGGACCACCGACCCACCACCGGGAGGTAAGCTGGCCAGCAACTTAT
CTGTGTCTGTCCGATTGTCTAGTGTCTATGACTGATTTTATGCGCCTGCGTCGGTACTAGTTAGCTAACT
AGCTCTGTATCTGGCGGACCCGTGGTGGAACTGACGAGTTCTGAACACCCGGCCGCAACCCTGGGAGACG
TCCCAGGGACTTTGGGGGCCGTTTTTGTGGCCCGACCTGAGGAAGGGAGTCGATGTGGAATCCGACCCCG
TCAGGATATGTGGTTCTGGTAGGAGACGAGAACCTAAAACAGTTCCCGCCTCCGTCTGAATTTTTGCTTT
CGGTTTGGAACCGAAGCCGCGCGTCTTGTCTGCTGCAGCATCGTTCTGTGTTGTCTCTGTCTGACTGTGT
TTCTGTATTTGTCTGAAAATTAGGGCCAGACTGTTACCACTCCCTTAAGTTTGACCTTAGATCACTGGAA
AGATGTCGAGCGGCTCGCTCACAACCAGTCGGTAGATGTCAAGAAGAGACGTTGGGTTACCTTCTGCTCT
GCAGAATGGCCAACCTTTAACGTCGGATGGCCGCGAGACGGCACCTTTAACCGAGACCTCATCACCCAGG
TTAAGATCAAGGTCTTTTCACCTGGCCCGCATGGACACCCAGACCAGGTCCCCTACATCGTGACCTGGGA
AGCCTTGGCTTTTGACCCCCCTCCCTGGGTCAAGCCCTTTGTACACCCTAAGCCTCCGCCTCCTCTTCTT
CCATCCGCGCCGTCTCTCCCCCTTGAACCTCCTCTTTCGACCCCGCCTCAATCCTCCCTTTATCCAGCCC
TCACTCCTTCTCTAGGCGCCGGCCGGATCCCAGTGTGGTGGTACGCTACCGGTCGCCACCATGGTGAGCA
AGGGCGAGGAGCTGTTCACCGGGGTGGTGCCCATCCTGGTCGAGCTGGACGGCGACGTAAACGGCCACAA
GTTCAGCGTGTCCGGCGAGGGCGAGGGCGATGCCACCTACGGCAAGCTGACCCTGAAGTTCATCTGCACC
ACCGGCAAGCTGCCCGTGCCCTGGCCCACCCTCGTGACCACCCTGACCTACGGCGTGCAGTGCTTCAGCC
GCTACCCCGACCACATGAAGCAGCACGACTTCTTCAAGTCCGCCATGCCCGAAGGCTACGTCCAGGAGCG
CACCATCTTCTTCAAGGACGACGGCAACTACAAGACCCGCGCCGAGGTGAAGTTCGAGGGCGACACCCTG
GTGAACCGCATCGAGCTGAAGGGCATCGACTTCAAGGAGGACGGCAACATCCTGGGGCACAAGCTGGAGT
ACAACTACAACAGCCACAACGTCTATATCATGGCCGACAAGCAGAAGAACGGCATCAAGGTGAACTTCAA
GATCCGCCACAACATCGAGGACGGCAGCGTGCAGCTCGCCGACCACTACCAGCAGAACACCCCCATCGGC
GACGGCCCCGTGCTGCTGCCCGACAACCACTACCTGAGCACCCAGTCCGCCCTGAGCAAAGACCCCAACG
AGAAGCGCGATCACATGGTCCTGCTGGAGTTCGTGACCGCCGCCGGGATCACTCTCGGCATGGACGAGCT
GTACAAGTCCGGAGGGGATCGGTGGAGCTCCACCGGTGGCGGCCGCTCTAGAGAGAATCTTTATTTTCAG
GGCGCCGCCAAATTCAAAGAAACCGCTGCTGCTAAATTCGAACGCCAGCACATGGACAGCGGAGGTGGAG
GTACTAGTCTCGACTTCCAGGTGGCAACTGATGCTTTAAAGAGCCGTGAGCCCCAGGCTAAGCCCCAGCT
GGACTTGAGTATTGACAGCCTGGATCTGAGCTGCGAGGAGGGGACCCCACTCAGTATCACCAGCAAGCTG
CCTCGTACCCAGCCAGACGGCACCAGCGTCCCTGGAGAACCAGCCTCACCTATCTCCCAGCGCCTGCCCC
CCAAGGTAGAATCCCTGGAGAGTCTCTACTTCACTCCCATCCCTGCTCGGAGTCAGGCCCCCCTGGAGAG
CAGCCTGGACTCCCTGGGAGACGTCTTCCTGGACTCGGGTCGTAAGACCCGCTCCGCTCGTCGGCGCACC
ACGCAGATCATCAACATCACCATGACCAAGAAGCTAGATGTGGAAGAGCCAGACAGCGCCAACTCATCGT
TCTACAGCACGCGGTCTGCTCCTGCTTCCCAGGCTAGCCTGCGAGCCACCTCCTCTACTCAGTCTCTAGC
TCGCCTGGGTTCTCCCGATTATGGCAACTCAGCCCTGCTCAGCTTGCCTGGCTACCGCCCCACCACTCGC
AGTTCTGCTCGTCGTTCCCAGGCCGGGGTGTCCAGTGGGGCCCCTCCAGGAAGGAACAGCTTCTACATGG
GCACTTGCCAGGATGAGCCTGAGCAGCTGGATGACTGGAACCGCATTGCAGAGCTGCAGCAGCGCAATCG
AGTGTGCCCCCCACATCTGAAGACCTGCTATCCCCTGGAGTCCAGGCCTTCCCTGAGCCTGGGCACCATC
ACAGATGAGGAGATGAAAACTGGAGACCCCCAAGAGACCCTGCGCCGAGCCAGCATGCAGCCAATCCAGA
TAGCCGAGGGCACTGGCATCACCACCCGGCAGCAGCGCAAACGGGTCTCCCTAGAGCCCCACCAGGGCCC
TGGAACTCCTGAGTCTAAGAAGGCCACCAGCTGTTTCCCACGCCCCATGGCTCCCCGAGACCGACATGAA
GGGCGCAAACAGAGCACTACTGAGGCCCAGAAGAAAGCAGCTCCAGCTTCTACTAAACAGGCTGACCGGC
GCCAGTCGATGGCCTTCAGCATCCTCAACGCGCCCAAGAAGCTAGGGAACAGCCTTCTGCGGCGGGGAGC
CTCAAAGAAGGCCCTGTCCAAGGCTTCCCCCAACACTCGCAGTGGAACCCGCCGTGCACCGCGCATTGCC
ACCACCACAGCCAGCGCCGCCACTGCTGCCGCCATTGGTGCCACCCCTCGAGCCAAGGGCAAGGCAAAGC
ACTAAGAATTCTGCAGTCGACGGTACCGCGGGCCCGGGATCCACCGGATCTAGATAACTGATCATAATCA
GCCATACCACATTTGTAGAGGTTTTACTTGCTTTAAAAAACCTCCCACACCTCCCCCTGAACCTGAAACA
TAAAATGAATGCAATTCGCCAGCACAGTGGTCGACCCTGTGGAATGTGTGTCAGTTAGGGTGTGGAAAGT
CCCCAGGCTCCCCAGCAGGCAGAAGTATGCAAAGCATGCATCTCAATTAGTCAGCAACCAGGTGTGGAAA
GTCCCCAGGCTCCCCAGCAGGCAGAAGTATGCAAAGCATGCATCTCAATTAGTCAGCAACCATAGTCCCG
CCCCTAACTCCGCCCATCCCGCCCCTAACTCCGCCCAGTTCCGCCCATTCTCCGCCCCATGGCTGACTAA
TTTTTTTTATTTATGCAGAGGCCGAGGCCGCCTCGGCCTCTGAGCTATTCCAGAAGTAGTGAGGAGGCTT
TTTTGGAGGCCTAGGCTTTTGCAAAAAGCTTGAGCACGTGTTGACAATTAATCATCGGCATAGTATATCG
GCATAGTATAATACGACAAGGTGAGGAACTAAACCATGGCCAAGCCTTTGTCTCAAGAAGAATCCACCCT
CATTGAAAGAGCAACGGCTACAATCAACAGCATCCCCATCTCTGAAGACTACAGCGTCGCCAGCGCAGCT
CTCTCTAGCGACGGCCGCATCTTCACTGGTGTCAATGTATATCATTTTACTGGGGGACCTTGTGCAGAAC
TCGTGGTGCTGGGCACTGCTGCTGCTGCGGCAGCTGGCAACCTGACTTGTATCGTCGCGATCGGAAATGA
GAACAGGGGCATCTTGAGCCCCTGCGGACGGTGCCGACAGGTGCTTCTCGATCTGCATCCTGGGATCAAA
GCCATAGTGAAGGACAGTGATGGACAGCCGACGGCAGTTGGGATTCGTGAATTGCTGCCCTCTGGTTATG
TGTGGGAGGGCTAAGCACTTCATCGATAAAATAAAAGATTTTATTTAGTCTCCAGAAAAAGGGGGGAATG
AAAGACCCCACCTGTAGGTTTGGCAAGCTAGCTTAAGTAACGCCATTTTGCAAGGCATGGAAAAATACAT
AACTGAGAATAGAGAAGTTCAGATCAAGGTCAGGAACAGATGGAACAGCTGAATATGGGCCAAACAGGAT
ATCTGTGGTAAGCAGTTCCTGCCCCGGCTCAGGGCCAAGAACAGATGGAACAGCTGAATATGGGCCAAAC
AGGATATCTGTGGTAAGCAGTTCCTGCCCCGGCTCAGGGCCAAGAACAGATGGTCCCCAGATGCGGTCCA
GCCCTCAGCAGTTTCTAGAGAACCATCAGATGTTTCCAGGGTGCCCCAAGGACCTGAAATGACCCTGTGC
CTTATTTGAACTAACCAATCAGTTCGCTTCTCGCTTCTGTTCGCGCGCTTCTGCTCCCCGAGCTCAATAA
AAGAGCCCACAACCCCTCACTCGGGGCGCCAGTCCTCCGATTGACTGAGTCGCCCGGGTACCCGTGTATC
CAATAAACCCTCTTGCAGTTGCATCCGACTTGTGGTCTCGCTGTTCCTTGGGAGGGTCTCCTCTGAGTGA
TTGACTACCCGTCAGCGGGGGTCTTTCATTTCCGACTTGTGGTCTCGCTGCCTTGGGAGGGTCTCCTCTG
AGTGATTGACTACCCGTCAGCGGGGGTCTTCACATGCAGCATGTATCAAAATTAATTTGGTTTTTTTTCT
TAAGTATTTACATTAAATGGCCATAGTTGCATTAATGAATCGGCCAACGCGCGGGGAGAGGCGGTTTGCG
TATTGGCGCTCTTCCGCTTCCTCGCTCACTGACTCGCTGCGCTCGGTCGTTCGGCTGCGGCGAGCGGTAT
CAGCTCACTCAAAGGCGGTAATACGGTTATCCACAGAATCAGGGGATAACGCAGGAAAGAACATGTGAGC
AAAAGGCCAGCAAAAGGCCAGGAACCGTAAAAAGGCCGCGTTGCTGGCGTTTTTCCATAGGCTCCGCCCC
CCTGACGAGCATCACAAAAATCGACGCTCAAGTCAGAGGTGGCGAAACCCGACAGGACTATAAAGATACC
AGGCGTTTCCCCCTGGAAGCTCCCTCGTGCGCTCTCCTGTTCCGACCCTGCCGCTTACCGGATACCTGTC
CGCCTTTCTCCCTTCGGGAAGCGTGGCGCTTTCTCATAGCTCACGCTGTAGGTATCTCAGTTCGGTGTAG
GTCGTTCGCTCCAAGCTGGGCTGTGTGCACGAACCCCCCGTTCAGCCCGACCGCTGCGCCTTATCCGGTA
ACTATCGTCTTGAGTCCAACCCGGTAAGACACGACTTATCGCCACTGGCAGCAGCCACTGGTAACAGGAT
TAGCAGAGCGAGGTATGTAGGCGGTGCTACAGAGTTCTTGAAGTGGTGGCCTAACTACGGCTACACTAGA
AGGACAGTATTTGGTATCTGCGCTCTGCTGAAGCCAGTTACCTTCGGAAAAAGAGTTGGTAGCTCTTGAT
CCGGCAAACAAACCACCGCTGGTAGCGGTGGTTTTTTTGTTTGCAAGCAGCAGATTACGCGCAGAAAAAA
AGGATCTCAAGAAGATCCTTTGATCTTTTCTACGGGGTCTGACGCTCAGTGGAACGAAAACTCACGTTAA
GGGATTTTGGTCATGAGATTATCAAAAAGGATCTTCACCTAGATCCTTTTAAATTAAAAATGAAGTTTGC
GGCCGCAAATCAATCTAAAGTATATATGAGTAAACTTGGTCTGACAGTTACCAATGCTTAATCAGTGAGG
CACCTATCTCAGCGATCTGTCTATTTCGTTCATCCATAGTTGCCTGACTCCCCGTCGTGTAGATAACTAC
GATACGGGAGGGCTTACCATCTGGCCCCAGTGCTGCAATGATACCGCGAGACCCACGCTCACCGGCTCCA
GATTTATCAGCAATAAACCAGCCAGCCGGAAGGGCCGAGCGCAGAAGTGGTCCTGCAACTTTATCCGCCT
CCATCCAGTCTATTAATTGTTGCCGGGAAGCTAGAGTAAGTAGTTCGCCAGTTAATAGTTTGCGCAACGT
TGTTGCCATTGCTACAGGCATCGTGGTGTCACGCTCGTCGTTTGGTATGGCTTCATTCAGCTCCGGTTCC
CAACGATCAAGGCGAGTTACATGATCCCCCATGTTGTGCAAAAAAGCGGTTAGCTCCTTCGGTCCTCCGA
TCGTTGTCAGAAGTAAGTTGGCCGCAGTGTTATCACTCATGGTTATGGCAGCACTGCATAATTCTCTTAC
TGTCATGCCATCCGTAAGATGCTTTTCTGTGACTGGTGAGTACTCAACCAAGTCATTCTGAGAATAGTGT
ATGCGGCGACCGAGTTGCTCTTGCCCGGCGTCAACACGGGATAATACCGCGCCACATAGCAGAACTTTAA
AAGTGCTCATCATTGGAAAACGTTCTTCGGGGCGAAAACTCTCAAGGATCTTACCGCTGTTGAGATCCAG
TTCGATGTAACCCACTCGTGCACCCAACTGATCTTCAGCATCTTTTACTTTCACCAGCGTTTCTGGGTGA
GCAAAAACAGGAAGGCAAAATGCCGCAAAAAAGGGAATAAGGGCGACACGGAAATGTTGAATACTCATAC
TCTTCCTTTTTCAATATTATTGAAGCATTTATCAGGGTTATTGTCTCATGAGCGGATACATATTTGAATG
TATTTAGAAAAATAAACAAATAGGGGTTCCGCGCACATTTCCCCGAAAAGTGCCAC
Features (pLannotate 1.2.2; 19 found; start..end, strand, type, name):
      8..477     +  LTR            LTR: long terminal repeat from Moloney murine leukemia virus
    601..875     +  misc_feature   MESV Ψ (fragment): packaging signal of murine embryonic stem cell virus
    934..1350    +  CDS            gag (truncated): truncated Moloney murine leukemia virus (MMLV) gag gene lacking the start codon
   1391..2107    +  CDS            EGFP: EGFP is a basic (constitutively fluorescent) green fluorescent protein published in 1996, derived from Aequorea victoria. It is reported to be a rapidly-maturing weak dimer with moderate acid sensitivity.
   2134..2152    +  misc_feature   MCS (fragment): pBluescript multiple cloning site
   2153..2172    +  CDS            capTEV™ (fragment): composite tag for in vivo biotinylation, TEV protease cleavage, and 6xHis tagging
   2186..2230    +  CDS            S-Tag: affinity and epitope tag derived from pancreatic ribonuclease A
   2189..3502    +  CDS            NUMA1 (fragment): NUMA1_HUMAN - Also known as NMP22 From Homo sapiens (Human).
   3506..3542    +  misc_feature   MCS (fragment): multiple cloning site
   3559..3643    +  CDS            large T antigen (fragment): large T antigen from SV40 (simian virus 40)
   3686..4015    +  promoter       SV40 promoter: SV40 enhancer and early promoter
   4030..4077    +  promoter       EM7 promoter: synthetic bacterial promoter&nbsp
   4096..4494    +  CDS            BSD: blasticidin S deaminase; Aspergillus terreus BSD; confers resistance to blasticidin
   4547..5140    +  LTR            LTR: long terminal repeat from Moloney murine leukemia virus
   5149..5195    +  LTR            5' LTR (truncated) (fragment): truncated long terminal repeat from Moloney murine sarcoma virus
   5278..5326    -  CDS            lacI (fragment): lac repressor; lacI; The lac repressor binds to the lac operator to inhibit transcription in E. coli. This inhibition can be relieved by adding lactose or isopropyl-β-D-thiogalactopyranoside (IPTG).
   5512..6100    -  rep_origin     ori: high-copy-number ColE1/pMB1/pBR322/pUC origin of replication
   6278..7138    -  CDS            AmpR: β-lactamase; bla; confers resistance to ampicillin, carbenicillin, and related antibiotics
   7139..7243    -  promoter       AmpR promoter: bla
