[The description below was written by a language model from this plasmid's Addgene catalogue record and pLannotate feature annotations shown in this document.]
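Description:
pTK52_GFP-NuMA-C-3A is a pBABE-based Moloney murine leukemia virus retroviral vector of 7,266 bp for stable expression of a GFP-tagged fragment of human NuMA (NUMA1) in mammalian cells. It is propagated in E. coli through a high-copy ColE1/pUC-type origin and an ampicillin resistance gene (β-lactamase with its own promoter). The viral portion is flanked by MMLV long terminal repeats and carries a packaging signal plus a truncated gag sequence lacking its start codon. Together these allow the transcript to be packaged into retroviral particles when gag, pol and env are supplied in trans by a packaging system.

The record lists the promoter only as "pBABE", and no internal promoter is annotated upstream of the fusion, which is consistent with transcription from the 5′ LTR. The open reading frame begins with EGFP, followed by a short linker in which the annotation detects fragments of a TEV-cleavage/His composite tag and an S-tag. The S-tag call overlaps the start of the NuMA annotation, so these small assignments should be treated cautiously. The linker is followed by the NuMA C-terminal fragment, residues 1700–2115, about 1.3 kb. Three residues, T2015, T2055 and S2087, are changed to alanine, giving the "3A" name; alanine cannot be phosphorylated, although the record itself does not state the rationale for the changes. Downstream, an SV40 enhancer/early promoter together with the bacterial EM7 promoter drives blasticidin S deaminase, which allows blasticidin selection of transduced cells. The associated publication concerns cortical dynein and spindle positioning in anaphase, so the construct presumably serves to visualise how this mutant NuMA fragment localises in live dividing cells.
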