Addgene plasmid #46350: pTK52_GFP-NuMA-C-3A
Depositing lab: Iain Cheeseman. Depositing organization: Whitehead Institute for Biomedical Research. Publication: Cortical dynein and asymmetric membrane elongation coordinately position the spindle in anaphase. Kiyomitsu T, Cheeseman IM. Cell. 2013 Jul 18;154(2):391-402. doi: 10.1016/j.cell.2013.06.010. PubMed 23870127.
Backbone
  Vector backbone: pBABE
  Backbone size w/o insert (bp): 6000
  Total vector size (bp): 7266
  Vector type: Mammalian Expression, Retroviral
  Selectable markers: Blasticidin
Growth in bacteria
  Bacterial resistance: Ampicillin, 100 μg/mL
  Growth temperature: 37°C
  Growth strain: DH5alpha
  Copy number: Unknown
Gene/Insert
  Gene/Insert name: NuMA C-terminal fragment
  Species: H. sapiens (human)
  Insert size (bp): 1300
  Mutation: C-terminal fragment from 1700-2115, and changed T2015, T2055, and S2087 to A
  Entrez Gene: NUMA1 (a.k.a. NMP-22, NUMA)
  Promoter: pBABE
  Tag / fusion protein: GFP (N terminal on backbone)
  Cloning method: Restriction Enzyme; 5′ cloning site XhoI (destroyed during cloning); 3′ cloning site EcoRI (not destroyed)
  Sequencing primers: 5′ GGCATGGACGAGCTGTACAAG; 3′ GCATTCATTTTATGTTTCAGG
Terms and licenses: Academic/Nonprofit Terms; Industry Terms: Not Available to Industry
How to cite: pTK52_GFP-NuMA-C-3A was a gift from Iain Cheeseman (Addgene plasmid # 46350 ; http://n2t.net/addgene:46350 ; RRID:Addgene_46350)
