>Addgene plasmid #46350 | pTK52_GFP-NuMA-C-3A | addgene partial sequence | sequence record 67829 | pBABE3 5'-ACCCTAACTGACACACATTCC-3'
TTCATTTTATGTTTCAGGTTCAGGGGGAGGTGTGGGAGGTTTTTTAAAGCAAGTAAAACCTCTACAAATG
TGGTATGGCTGATTATGATCAGTTATCTAGATCCGGTGGATCCCGGGCCCGCGGTACCGTCGACTGCAGA
ATTCTTAGTGCTTTGCCTTGCCCTTGGCTCGAGGGGTGGCACCAATGGCGGCAGCAGTGGCGGCACTGGC
TGTGGTGGTGGCAATGCGCGGTGCACGGCGGGTTCCACTGCGAGTGTTGGGGGAAGCCTTGGACAGGGCC
TTCTTTGAGGCTCCCCGCCGCAGAAGGCTGTTCCCTAGCTTCTTGGGCGCGTTGAGGATGCTGAAGGCCA
TCGACTGGCGCCGGTCAGCCTGTTTAGTAGAAGCTGGAGCTGCTTTCTTCTGGGCCTCAGTAGTGCTCTG
TTTGCGCCCTTCATGTCGGTCTCGGGGAGCCATGGGGCGTGGGAAACAGCTGGTGGCCTTCTTAGACTCA
GGAGTTCCAGGGCCCTGGTGGGGCTCTAGGGAGACCCGTTTGCGCTGCTGCCGGGTGGTGATGCCAGTGC
CCTCGGCTATCTGGATTGGCTGCATGCTGGCTCGGCGCAGGGTCTCTTGGGGGTCTCCAGTTTTCATCTC
CTCATCTGTGATGGTGCCCAGGCTCAGGGAAGGCCTGGACTCCAGGGGATAGCAGGTCTTCAGATGTGGG
GGGCACACTCGATTGCGCTGCTGCAGCTCTGCAATGCGGTTCCAGTCATCCAGC
