>Addgene plasmid #46350 | pTK52_GFP-NuMA-C-3A | addgene partial sequence | sequence record 67832 | EGFP_C
AGTCCGGAGGGGATCGGTGGAGCTCCACCGGTGGCGGCCGCTCTAGAGAGAATCTTTATTTTCAGGGCGC
CGCCAAATTCAAAGAAACCGCTGCTGCTAAATTCGAACGCCAGCACATGGACAGCGGAGGTGGAGGTACT
AGTCTCGACTTCCAGGTGGCAACTGATGCTTTAAAGAGCCGTGAGCCCCAGGCTAAGCCCCAGCTGGACT
TGAGTATTGACAGCCTGGATCTGAGCTGCGAGGAGGGGACCCCACTCAGTATCACCAGCAAGCTGCCTCG
TACCCAGCCAGACGGCACCAGCGTCCCTGGAGAACCAGCCTCACCTATCTCCCAGCGCCTGCCCCCCAAG
GTAGAATCCCTGGAGAGTCTCTACTTCACTCCCATCCCTGCTCGGAGTCAGGCCCCCCTGGAGAGCAGCC
TGGACTCCCTGGGAGACGTCTTCCTGGACTCGGGTCGTAAGACCCGCTCCGCTCGTCGGCGCACCACGCA
GATCATCAACATCACCATGACCAAGAAGCTAGATGTGGAAGAGCCAGACAGCGCCAACTCATCGTTCTAC
AGCACGCGGTCTGCTCCTGCTTCCCAGGCTAGCCTGCGAGCCACCTCCTCTACTCAGTCTCTAGCTCGCC
TGGGTTCTCCCGATTATGGCAACTCAGCCCTGCTCAGCTTGCCTGGCTACCGCCCCACCACTCGCAGTTC
TGCTCGTCGTTCCCAGGCCGGGGTGTCCAGTGGGGCCCCTCCAGGAAGGAACAGCTTCTACATGGGCACT
TGCCAGGATGAGCCTGAGCAGCTGGATGACTGGAACCGCATTGCAGAGCTGCAGCAGCGCAATCGAGTGT
GCCCCCCACATCTG
